Addgene plasmid #207412: mAIRN CD
Purpose: Mammalian-cell-based plasmid system that expresses mAIRN (an R-loop-forming transcript) upon dox-induction, which will further cause co-directional transcription-replication conflict (CD TRC).
Depositing lab: Karlene Cimprich. Depositing organization: Stanford University. Publication: Transcription-Replication Conflict Orientation Modulates R-Loop Levels and Activates Distinct DNA Damage Responses. Hamperl S, Bocek MJ, Saldivar JC, Swigut T, Cimprich KA. Cell. 2017 Aug 10;170(4):774-786.e19. doi: 10.1016/j.cell.2017.07.043. PubMed 28802045.
Backbone
  Vector backbone: pCEP4 Mammalian Expression Vector
  Backbone manufacturer: Thermo Fisher
  Backbone size w/o insert (bp): 10400
  Total vector size (bp): 10822
  Modifications to backbone: 1) Replacement of pCMV with tight-Tet-ON promoter; 2) Switching orientation of tight-Tet-ON promoter by SalI restriction enzyme digestion and religation; 3) Cloning of ECFP or mAIRN sequence downstream of tight-Tet-ON promoter
  Vector type: Mammalian Expression, Bacterial Expression
  Selectable markers: Hygromycin
Growth in bacteria
  Bacterial resistance: Ampicillin, 100 μg/mL
  Growth temperature: 37°C
  Growth strain: DH5alpha
  Copy number: Unknown
Gene/Insert
  Gene/Insert name: mAIRN
  Species: M. musculus (mouse)
  Insert size (bp): 1401
Terms and licenses: Academic/Nonprofit Terms; Industry Terms: Not Available to Industry
How to cite: mAIRN CD was a gift from Karlene Cimprich (Addgene plasmid # 207412 ; http://n2t.net/addgene:207412 ; RRID:Addgene_207412)
