[The description below was written by a language model from this plasmid's Addgene catalogue record and pLannotate feature annotations shown in this document.]
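Description:
mAIRN CD is an episomal mammalian expression plasmid built on the pCEP4 backbone and designed to create a defined collision between transcription and DNA replication in human cells. It carries the Epstein-Barr virus oriP origin together with the EBNA1 coding sequence, so it replicates and is retained as an extrachromosomal episome in mammalian cells. A hygromycin resistance gene, driven by a minimal HSV thymidine kinase promoter and followed by the TK polyadenylation signal, allows selection of cells that maintain it. In E. coli it is propagated through a ColE1/pUC-type origin and selected with ampicillin via the β-lactamase gene. Several short annotated fragments (herpesvirus reading frames, tet, rop, SV40 large T, mVenus and β-lactamase pieces) look like backbone remnants or incidental matches rather than functional parts.

The CMV promoter of pCEP4 has been replaced with a tight Tet-responsive promoter (seven tet operators upstream of a minimal CMV promoter). Downstream of it sits a roughly 1.4 kb mouse AIRN sequence, a transcript that forms R-loops, followed by an SV40 polyadenylation signal. The insert itself is not annotated in the feature table, but it fits the unannotated stretch between the promoter and the poly(A) signal on the reverse strand. Doxycycline induction presumably requires a Tet transactivator supplied separately, since none is annotated on the plasmid. The promoter cassette orientation was set by SalI digestion and religation so that induced transcription runs co-directionally with replication proceeding from oriP, producing a co-directional transcription-replication conflict. The system is used to study how conflict orientation affects R-loop levels and DNA damage signalling. The sequenced record (11,437 nt) is somewhat longer than the catalogued total size of 10,822 bp.
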