Features (pLannotate 1.2.2; 23 found; start..end, strand, type, name):
     26..43      -  misc_feature   MCS (fragment): pUC18/19 multiple cloning site
    489..2278    -  rep_origin     oriP: Epstein-Barr virus oriP replication origin (Yates et al., 2000)
   2279..2497    -  CDS            gL (fragment): GL_EBVB9 - Experimental evidence at protein level: Swiss-Prot protein existence level 1. The heterodimer glycoprotein H-glycoprotein L is required for the fusion of viral and plasma membranes leading to virus entry into the host cell. Acts as a functional inhibitor of gH and maintains gH in an inhibited form. Upon binding to host integrins, gL dissociates from gH leading to activation of the viral fusion glycoproteins gB and gH. Fusion of EBV with B-lymphocytes requires the additional receptor- binding protein gp42, which forms a complex with gH/gL. The heterodimer gH/gL targets also host EPHA
   2580..4505    -  CDS            EBNA1: Epstein-Barr nuclear antigen 1, also known as EBNA-1 crucial for latent viral infection, and for episomal amplification of vectors containing the oriP origin (Okita et al., 2013)
   4543..4887    -  CDS            BRRF2_EBVB9 (fragment): Protein inferred from homology: Swiss-Prot protein existence level 3. From Epstein-Barr virus (strain B95-8) (HHV-4) (Human herpesvirus 4).
   4890..4913    -  promoter       tet promoter (fragment): E. coli promoter for tetracycline efflux protein gene
   5026..5130    +  promoter       AmpR promoter: bla
   5131..5991    +  CDS            AmpR: β-lactamase; bla; confers resistance to ampicillin, carbenicillin, and related antibiotics
   6162..6750    +  rep_origin     ori: high-copy-number ColE1/pMB1/pBR322/pUC origin of replication
   6796..6919    -  CDS            TcR (fragment): tetracycline efflux protein; tet; confers resistance to tetracycline
   7200..7400    -  CDS            MDV035 (fragment): UL24_GAHVM - Protein inferred from homology: Swiss-Prot protein existence level 3. May play a role in the dispersal of host nucleolin from the nucleolus throughout the nucleus leading to a decrease in ribosome biogenesis. From Gallid herpesvirus 2 (strain Chicken/Md5/ATCC VR-987) (GaHV-2) (Marek's disease herpesvirus type 1).
   7389..7451    +  promoter       Mini-TK promoter: minimal herpes simplex virus (HSV) thymidine kinase promoter
   7494..8531    +  CDS            HygR: hygromycin B phosphotransferase confers resistance to hygromycin
   8573..8621    +  polyA_signal   HSV TK poly(A) signal: herpes simplex virus thymidine kinase polyadenylation signal (Cole and Stacy, 1985)
   8821..9021    +  CDS            gH (fragment): GH_HHV11 - Experimental evidence at protein level: Swiss-Prot protein existence level 1. The heterodimer glycoprotein H-glycoprotein L is required for the fusion of viral and plasma membranes leading to virus entry into the host cell. Following initial binding to host receptor, membrane fusion is mediated by the fusion machinery composed of gB and the heterodimer gH/gL. May also be involved in the fusion between the virion envelope and the outer nuclear membrane during virion morphogenesis. From Human herpesvirus 1 (strain 17) (HHV-1) (Human herpes simplex virus 1).
   9151..9191    -  CDS            rop (fragment): Rop protein, which maintains plasmids at low copy number; rop
   9194..9277    +  CDS            large T antigen (fragment): large T antigen from SV40 (simian virus 40)
   9300..9434    +  polyA_signal   SV40 poly(A) signal: SV40 polyadenylation signal
   9441..9459    +  promoter       T7 promoter: promoter for bacteriophage T7 RNA polymerase
   9855..9876    +  CDS            VC155 (fragment): C-terminal fragment of mVenus for use in bimolecular fluorescence complementation (BiFC) (Kodama and Hu, 2010)
  10802..10821   -  misc_feature   MCS (fragment): pUC18/19 multiple cloning site
  10826..11140   -  promoter       tight TRE promoter: Tet-responsive promoter PTight, consisting of seven tet operator sequences followed by the minimal CMV promoter
  11400..11425   +  CDS            bla(M) (fragment): β-lactamase lacking the signal sequence; bla(M); allows cytosolic expression of β-lactamase
>Addgene plasmid #207412 | mAIRN CD | addgene full sequence | sequence record 422689 | Addgene NGS Result
TGATAAGCTGTCAAACATGAGAATTGGTCGACTCTAGAGGATCGATCCCCGCCCCGGACGAACTAAACCT
GACTACGACATCTCTGCCCCTTCTTCGCGGGGCAGTGCATGTAATCCCTTCAGTTGGTTGGTACAACTTG
CCAACTGGGCCCTGTTCCACATGTGACACGGGGGGGGACCAAACACAAAGGGGTTCTCTGACTGTAGTTG
ACATCCTTATAAATGGATGTGCACATTTGCCAACACTGAGTGGCTTTCATCCTGGAGCAGACTTTGCAGT
CTGTGGACTGCAACACAACATTGCCTTTATGTGTAACTCTTGGCTGAAGCTCTTACACCAATGCTGGGGG
ACATGTACCTCCCAGGGGCCCAGGAAGACTACGGGAGGCTACACCAACGTCAATCAGAGGGGCCTGTGTA
GCTACCGATAAGCGGACCCTCAAGAGGGCATTAGCAATAGTGTTTATAAGGCCCCCTTGTTAACCCTAAA
CGGGTAGCATATGCTTCCCGGGTAGTAGTATATACTATCCAGACTAACCCTAATTCAATAGCATATGTTA
CCCAACGGGAAGCATATGCTATCGAATTAGGGTTAGTAAAAGGGTCCTAAGGAACAGCGATATCTCCCAC
CCCATGAGCTGTCACGGTTTTATTTACATGGGGTCAGGATTCCACGAGGGTAGTGAACCATTTTAGTCAC
AAGGGCAGTGGCTGAAGATCAAGGAGCGGGCAGTGAACTCTCCTGAATCTTCGCCTGCTTCTTCATTCTC
CTTCGTTTAGCTAATAGAATAACTGCTGAGTTGTGAACAGTAAGGTGTATGTGAGGTGCTCGAAAACAAG
GTTTCAGGTGACGCCCCCAGAATAAAATTTGGACGGGGGGTTCAGTGGTGGCATTGTGCTATGACACCAA
TATAACCCTCACAAACCCCTTGGGCAATAAATACTAGTGTAGGAATGAAACATTCTGAATATCTTTAACA
ATAGAAATCCATGGGGTGGGGACAAGCCGTAAAGACTGGATGTCCATCTCACACGAATTTATGGCTATGG
GCAACACATAATCCTAGTGCAATATGATACTGGGGTTATTAAGATGTGTCCCAGGCAGGGACCAAGACAG
GTGAACCATGTTGTTACACTCTATTTGTAACAAGGGGAAAGAGAGTGGACGCCGACAGCAGCGGACTCCA
CTGGTTGTCTCTAACACCCCCGAAAATTAAACGGGGCTCCACGCCAATGGGGCCCATAAACAAAGACAAG
TGGCCACTCTTTTTTTTGAAATTGTGGAGTGGGGGCACGCGTCAGCCCCCACACGCCGCCCTGCGGTTTT
GGACTGTAAAATAAGGGTGTAATAACTTGGCTGATTGTAACCCCGCTAACCACTGCGGTCAAACCACTTG
CCCACAAAACCACTAATGGCACCCCGGGGAATACCTGCATAAGTAGGTGGGCGGGCCAAGATAGGGGCGC
GATTGCTGCGATCTGGAGGACAAATTACACACACTTGCGCCTGAGCGCCAAGCACAGGGTTGTTGGTCCT
CATATTCACGAGGTCGCTGAGAGCACGGTGGGCTAATGTTGCCATGGGTAGCATATACTACCCAAATATC
TGGATAGCATATGCTATCCTAATCTATATCTGGGTAGCATAGGCTATCCTAATCTATATCTGGGTAGCAT
ATGCTATCCTAATCTATATCTGGGTAGTATATGCTATCCTAATTTATATCTGGGTAGCATAGGCTATCCT
AATCTATATCTGGGTAGCATATGCTATCCTAATCTATATCTGGGTAGTATATGCTATCCTAATCTGTATC
CGGGTAGCATATGCTATCCTAATAGAGATTAGGGTAGTATATGCTATCCTAATTTATATCTGGGTAGCAT
ATACTACCCAAATATCTGGATAGCATATGCTATCCTAATCTATATCTGGGTAGCATATGCTATCCTAATC
TATATCTGGGTAGCATAGGCTATCCTAATCTATATCTGGGTAGCATATGCTATCCTAATCTATATCTGGG
TAGTATATGCTATCCTAATTTATATCTGGGTAGCATAGGCTATCCTAATCTATATCTGGGTAGCATATGC
TATCCTAATCTATATCTGGGTAGTATATGCTATCCTAATCTGTATCCGGGTAGCATATGCTATCCTCATG
CATATACAGTCAGCATATGATACCCAGTAGTAGAGTGGGAGTGCTATCCTTTGCATATGCCGCCACCTCC
CAAGGGGGCGTGAATTTTCGCTGCTTGTCCTTTTCCTGCTGGTTGCTCCCATTCTTAGGTGAATTTAAGG
AGGCCAGGCTAAAGCCGTCGCATGTCTGATTGCTCACCAGGTAAATGTCGCTAATGTTTTCCAACGCGAG
AAGGTGTTGAGCGCGGAGCTGAGTGACGTGACAACATGGGTATGCCCAATTGCCCCATGTTGGGAGGACG
AAAATGGTGACAAGACAGATGGCCAGAAATACACCAACAGCACGCATGATGTCTACTGGGGATTTATTCT
TTAGTGCGGGGGAATACACGGCTTTTAATACGATTGAGGGCGTCTCCTAACAAGTTACATCACTCCTGCC
CTTCCTCACCCTCATCTCCATCACCTCCTTCATCTCCGTCATCTCCGTCATCACCCTCCGCGGCAGCCCC
TTCCACCATAGGTGGAAACCAGGGAGGCAAATCTACTCCATCGTCAAAGCTGCACACAGTCACCCTGATA
TTGCAGGTAGGAGCGGGCTTTGTCATAACAAGGTCCTTAATCGCATCCTTCAAAACCTCAGCAAATATAT
GAGTTTGTAAAAAGACCATGAAATAACAGACAATGGACTCCCTTAGCGGGCCAGGTTGTGGGCCGGGTCC
AGGGGCCATTCCAAAGGGGAGACGACTCAATGGTGTAAGACGACATTGTGGAATAGCAAGGGCAGTTCCT
CGCCTTAGGTTGTAAAGGGAGGTCTTACTACCTCCATATACGAACACACCGGCGACCCAAGTTCCTTCGT
CGGTAGTCCTTTCTACGTGACTCCTAGCCAGGAGAGCTCTTAAACCTTCTGCAATGTTCTCAAATTTCGG
GTTGGAACCTCCTTGACCACGATGCTTTCCAAACCACCCTCCTTTTTTGCGCCTGCCTCCATCACCCTGA
CCCCGGGGTCCAGTGCTTGGGCCTTCTCCTGGGTCATCTGCGGGGCCCTGCTCTATCGCTCCCGGGGGCA
CGTCAGGCTCACCATCTGGGCCACCTTCTTGGTGGTATTCAAAATAATCGGCTTCCCCTACAGGGTGGAA
AAATGGCCTTCTACCTGGAGGGGGCCTGCGCGGTGGAGACCCGGATGATGATGACTGACTACTGGGACTC
CTGGGCCTCTTTTCTCCACGTCCACGACCTCTCCCCCTGGCTCTTTCACGACTTCCCCCCCTGGCTCTTT
CACGTCCTCTACCCCGGCGGCCTCCACTACCTCCTCGACCCCGGCCTCCACTACCTCCTCGACCCCGGCC
TCCACTGCCTCCTCGACCCCGGCCTCCACCTCCTGCTCCTGCCCCTCCTGCTCCTGCCCCTCCTCCTGCT
CCTGCCCCTCCTGCCCCTCCTGCTCCTGCCCCTCCTGCCCCTCCTGCTCCTGCCCCTCCTGCCCCTCCTG
CTCCTGCCCCTCCTGCCCCTCCTCCTGCTCCTGCCCCTCCTGCCCCTCCTCCTGCTCCTGCCCCTCCTGC
CCCTCCTGCTCCTGCCCCTCCTGCCCCTCCTGCTCCTGCCCCTCCTGCCCCTCCTGCTCCTGCCCCTCCT
GCTCCTGCCCCTCCTGCTCCTGCCCCTCCTGCTCCTGCCCCTCCTGCCCCTCCTGCCCCTCCTCCTGCTC
CTGCCCCTCCTGCTCCTGCCCCTCCTGCCCCTCCTGCCCCTCCTGCTCCTGCCCCTCCTCCTGCTCCTGC
CCCTCCTGCCCCTCCTGCCCCTCCTCCTGCTCCTGCCCCTCCTGCCCCTCCTCCTGCTCCTGCCCCTCCT
CCTGCTCCTGCCCCTCCTGCCCCTCCTGCCCCTCCTCCTGCTCCTGCCCCTCCTGCCCCTCCTCCTGCTC
CTGCCCCTCCTCCTGCTCCTGCCCCTCCTGCCCCTCCTGCCCCTCCTCCTGCTCCTGCCCCTCCTCCTGC
TCCTGCCCCTCCTGCCCCTCCTGCCCCTCCTGCCCCTCCTCCTGCTCCTGCCCCTCCTCCTGCTCCTGCC
CCTCCTGCTCCTGCCCCTCCCGCTCCTGCTCCTGCTCCTGTTCCACCGTGGGTCCCTTTGCAGCCAATGC
AACTTGGACGTTTTTGGGGTCTCCGGACACCATCTCTATGTCTTGGCCCTGATCCTGAGCCGCCCGGGGC
TCCTGGTCTTCCGCCTCCTCGTCCTCGTCCTCTTCCCCGTCCTCGTCCATGGTTATCACCCCCTCTTCTT
TGAGGTCCACTGCCGCCGGAGCCTTCTGGTCCAGATGTGTCTCCCTTCTCTCCTAGGCCATTTCCAGGTC
CTGTACCTGGCCCCTCGTCAGACATGATTCACACTAAAAGAGATCAATAGACATCTTTATTAGACGACGC
TCAGTGAATACAGGGAGTGCAGACTCCTGCCCCCTCCAACAGCCCCCCCACCCTCATCCCCTTCATGGTC
GCTGTCAGACAGATCCAGGTCTGAAAATTCCCCATCCTCCGAACCATCCTCGTCCTCATCACCAATTACT
CGCAGCCCGGAAAACTCCCGCTGAACATCCTCAAGATTTGCGTCCTGAGCCTCAAGCCAGGCCTCAAATT
CCTCGTCCCCCTTTTTGCTGGACGGTAGGGATGGGGATTCTCGGGACCCCTCCTCTTCCTCTTCAAGGTC
ACCAGACAGAGATGCTACTGGGGCAACGGAAGAAAAGCTGGGTGCGGCCTGTGAGGATCAGCTTATCGAT
GATAAGCTGTCAAACATGAGAATTCTTGAAGACGAAAGGGCCTCGTGATACGCCTATTTTTATAGGTTAA
TGTCATGATAATAATGGTTTCTTAGACGTCAGGTGGCACTTTTCGGGGAAATGTGCGCGGAACCCCTATT
TGTTTATTTTTCTAAATACATTCAAATATGTATCCGCTCATGAGACAATAACCCTGATAAATGCTTCAAT
AATATTGAAAAAGGAAGAGTATGAGTATTCAACATTTCCGTGTCGCCCTTATTCCCTTTTTTGCGGCATT
TTGCCTTCCTGTTTTTGCTCACCCAGAAACGCTGGTGAAAGTAAAAGATGCTGAAGATCAGTTGGGTGCA
CGAGTGGGTTACATCGAACTGGATCTCAACAGCGGTAAGATCCTTGAGAGTTTTCGCCCCGAAGAACGTT
TTCCAATGATGAGCACTTTTAAAGTTCTGCTATGTGGCGCGGTATTATCCCGTGTTGACGCCGGGCAAGA
GCAACTCGGTCGCCGCATACACTATTCTCAGAATGACTTGGTTGAGTACTCACCAGTCACAGAAAAGCAT
CTTACGGATGGCATGACAGTAAGAGAATTATGCAGTGCTGCCATAACCATGAGTGATAACACTGCGGCCA
ACTTACTTCTGACAACGATCGGAGGACCGAAGGAGCTAACCGCTTTTTTGCACAACATGGGGGATCATGT
AACTCGCCTTGATCGTTGGGAACCGGAGCTGAATGAAGCCATACCAAACGACGAGCGTGACACCACGATG
CCTGCAGCAATGGCAACAACGTTGCGCAAACTATTAACTGGCGAACTACTTACTCTAGCTTCCCGGCAAC
AATTAATAGACTGGATGGAGGCGGATAAAGTTGCAGGACCACTTCTGCGCTCGGCCCTTCCGGCTGGCTG
GTTTATTGCTGATAAATCTGGAGCCGGTGAGCGTGGGTCTCGCGGTATCATTGCAGCACTGGGGCCAGAT
GGTAAGCCCTCCCGTATCGTAGTTATCTACACGACGGGGAGTCAGGCAACTATGGATGAACGAAATAGAC
AGATCGCTGAGATAGGTGCCTCACTGATTAAGCATTGGTAACTGTCAGACCAAGTTTACTCATATATACT
TTAGATTGATTTAAAACTTCATTTTTAATTTAAAAGGATCTAGGTGAAGATCCTTTTTGATAATCTCATG
ACCAAAATCCCTTAACGTGAGTTTTCGTTCCACTGAGCGTCAGACCCCGTAGAAAAGATCAAAGGATCTT
CTTGAGATCCTTTTTTTCTGCGCGTAATCTGCTGCTTGCAAACAAAAAAACCACCGCTACCAGCGGTGGT
TTGTTTGCCGGATCAAGAGCTACCAACTCTTTTTCCGAAGGTAACTGGCTTCAGCAGAGCGCAGATACCA
AATACTGTCCTTCTAGTGTAGCCGTAGTTAGGCCACCACTTCAAGAACTCTGTAGCACCGCCTACATACC
TCGCTCTGCTAATCCTGTTACCAGTGGCTGCTGCCAGTGGCGATAAGTCGTGTCTTACCGGGTTGGACTC
AAGACGATAGTTACCGGATAAGGCGCAGCGGTCGGGCTGAACGGGGGGTTCGTGCACACAGCCCAGCTTG
GAGCGAACGACCTACACCGAACTGAGATACCTACAGCGTGAGCTATGAGAAAGCGCCACGCTTCCCGAAG
GGAGAAAGGCGGACAGGTATCCGGTAAGCGGCAGGGTCGGAACAGGAGAGCGCACGAGGGAGCTTCCAGG
GGGAAACGCCTGGTATCTTTATAGTCCTGTCGGGTTTCGCCACCTCTGACTTGAGCGTCGATTTTTGTGA
TGCTCGTCAGGGGGGCGGAGCCTATGGAAAAACGCCAGCAACGCGGCCTTTTTACGGTTCCTGGCCTTTT
GCTGGCCTTGAAGCTGTCCCTGATGGTCGTCATCTACCTGCCTGGACAGCATGGCCTGCAACGCGGGCAT
CCCGATGCCGCCGGAAGCGAGAAGAATCATAATGGGGAAGGCCATCCAGCCTCGCGTCGGATCTCATGGT
GCTGTATATAAAACCAGTGGTTATATGTACAGTAGCTGTATATAAAACCAGTGGTTATATGTACAGTAGC
TGTATATAAAACCAGTGGTTATATGTACAGTAGTACGTTAGATCCGAACGCCAGCAAGACGTAGCCCAGC
GCGTCGGCCCCGAGATGCGCCGCGTGCGGCTGCTGGAGATGGCGGACGCGATGGATATGTTCTGCCAAGG
GTTGGTTTGCGCATTCACAGTTCTCCGCAAGAATTGATTGGCTCCAATTCTTGGAGTGGTGAATCCGTTA
GCGAGGTGCCGCCCTGCTTCATCCCCGTGGCCCGTTGCTCGCGTTTGCTGGCGGTGTCCCCGGAAGAAAT
ATATTTGCATGTCTTTAGTTCTATGATGACACAAACCCCGCCCAGCGTCTTGTCATTGGCGAATTCGAAC
ACGCAGATGCAGTCGGGGCGGCGCGGTCCGAGGTCCACTTCGCATATTAAGGTGACGCGTGTGGCCTCGA
ACACCGAGCGACCCTGCAGCGACCCGCTTAACAGCGTCAACAGCGTGCCGCAGATCCCGGGGGGCAATGA
GATATGAAAAAGCCTGAACTCACCGCGACGTCTGTCGAGAAGTTTCTGATCGAAAAGTTCGACAGCGTCT
CCGACCTGATGCAGCTCTCGGAGGGCGAAGAATCTCGTGCTTTCAGCTTCGATGTAGGAGGGCGTGGATA
TGTCCTGCGGGTAAATAGCTGCGCCGATGGTTTCTACAAAGATCGTTATGTTTATCGGCACTTTGCATCG
GCCGCGCTCCCGATTCCGGAAGTGCTTGACATTGGGGAATTCAGCGAGAGCCTGACCTATTGCATCTCCC
GCCGTGCACAGGGTGTCACGTTGCAAGACCTGCCTGAAACCGAACTGCCCGCTGTTCTGCAGCCGGTCGC
GGAGGCCATGGATGCGATCGCTGCGGCCGATCTTAGCCAGACGAGCGGGTTCGGCCCATTCGGACCGCAA
GGAATCGGTCAATACACTACATGGCGTGATTTCATATGCGCGATTGCTGATCCCCATGTGTATCACTGGC
AAACTGTGATGGACGACACCGTCAGTGCGTCCGTCGCGCAGGCTCTCGATGAGCTGATGCTTTGGGCCGA
GGACTGCCCCGAAGTCCGGCACCTCGTGCACGCGGATTTCGGCTCCAACAATGTCCTGACGGACAATGGC
CGCATAACAGCGGTCATTGACTGGAGCGAGGCGATGTTCGGGGATTCCCAATACGAGGTCGCCAACATCT
TCTTCTGGAGGCCGTGGTTGGCTTGTATGGAGCAGCAGACGCGCTACTTCGAGCGGAGGCATCCGGAGCT
TGCAGGATCGCCGCGGCTCCGGGCGTATATGCTCCGCATTGGTCTTGACCAACTCTATCAGAGCTTGGTT
GACGGCAATTTCGATGATGCAGCTTGGGCGCAGGGTCGATGCGACGCAATCGTCCGATCCGGAGCCGGGA
CTGTCGGGCGTACACAAATCGCCCGCAGAAGCGCGGCCGTCTGGACCGATGGCTGTGTAGAAGTACTCGC
CGATAGTGGAAACCGACGCCCCAGCACTCGTCCGGATCGGGAGATGGGGGAGGCTAACTGAAACACGGAA
GGAGACAATACCGGAAGGAACCCGCGCTATGACGGCAATAAAAAGACAGAATAAAACGCACGGGTGTTGG
GTCGTTTGTTCATAAACGCGGGGTTCGGTCCCAGGGCTGGCACTCTGTCGATACCCCACCGAGACCCCAT
TGGGGCCAATACGCCCGCGTTTCTTCCTTTTCCCCACCCCACCCCCCAAGTTCGGGTGAAGGCCCAGGGC
TCGCAGCCAACGTCGGGGCGGCAGGCCCTGCCATAGCCACTGGCCCCGTGGGTTAGGGACGGGGTCCCCC
ATGGGGAATGGTTTATGGTTCGTGGGGGTTATTATTTTGGGCGTTGCGTGGGGTCAGGTCCACGACTGGA
CTGAGCAGACAGACCCATGGTTTTTGGATGGCCTGGGCATGGACCGCATGTACTGGCGCGACACGAACAC
CGGGCGTCTGTGGCTGCCAAACACCCCCGACCCCCAAAAACCACCGCGCGGATTTCTGGCGTGCCAAGCT
AGTCGACCTCATGGCTGCGCCCCGACACCCGCCAACACCCGCTGACGCGCCCTGACGGGCTTGTCTGCTC
CCGGCATCCGCTTACAGACAAGCTGTGACCGTCTCCGGGAGCTGCATGTGTCAGAGGTTTTCACCGTCAT
CACCGAAACGCGCGAGGCAGCCGGATCATAATCAGCCATACCACATTTGTAGAGGTTTTACTTGCTTTAA
AAAACCTCCCACACCTCCCCCTGAACCTGAAACATAAAATGAATGCAATTGTTGTTGTTAACTTGTTTAT
TGCAGCTTATAATGGTTACAAATAAAGCAATAGCATCACAAATTTCACAAATAAAGCATTTTTTTCACTG
CATTCTAGTTGTGGTTTGTCCAAACTCATCAATGTATCTTATCATGTCTGGATCCTGCAGTAATACGACT
CACTATAGGGCGAATTGGAGCTCCACATCAAGCTTGAGCTTGCCTCTCTTGCAACGTGGCACTTTTGAGT
TCATCTCTCCTGTAACATGGCACTTTTGAGCGTTGGCCCTGATCACAGAACCCTTCGAATCCTCCCCTTG
TGCAGTTTGCACCCTCAGGATACCTCGGAATCCTCCGAGCCGTCTCTTCCCCTCCCCTCGCGCAACTTGG
CATAACCAGAATCACAGCCCAACCGGAATCGCATTAAAACCCTCCGAACCTTTGGGCAGCGCGGCACCGG
GGCTCACGCAGTGCCGCGGAACCCTCGGAACCCTGCCCTTGTGCAGCTTCGCACCCTCAGGATAGCTCGG
AACCCTCTGAGCTTTCCCTTCCCTTTCCCTCACCGCAACTCAGCACAACCAAGGCACATGGTCCTGCTGG
AGTTCGCCAAGGATCACGGCACAACCGGAATTGCTCCGAACCCTCGGGCAGCACTGCGGCGCAGTGCCGC
GGAACCCTCTAAACCCTCCGAATCCCCTCCTTGTGCAGCTTTTCACCCTTAGCCTCTCTCGCAACTCGGC
ACAACCAGAATCGCAGCACAATTGGAGTTGTGCTAAAATCCTCTGAACGGGGGGGGGGGGGGGGGGGCAG
CGCACACGCCAGCACCCTGGCTCGCGCAGTGCCGCGGAACCCACCGAACCTTCCCCCTGCCCCGCAAACC
GCGGATCAGGTCGTGTAGAAATCCTCCGATCTCCACCCCCCCCCCAACTCTCCAGCAGCGTGGTGCCCTA
GCGCGAACCCCTGCTCCCCTTGCGCAGCGTGGCACCCTCGTGCTCTAGATCGCCCGTAAACCCCCCCCCC
CCCCAGTGCAGCAGTCGGCCCGCGCTGGACGCCCCCCTCCCTTCTCCTCTTGCTGACGCGGCATGGCGGC
AGCGCGGCTTTCGGCTTTCTACCGGCCCTATCGGCCCTCGTGTAGTTCAGAACACTGGTGAGCAGTGGGG
CACCCTAGTGCTGAGTTTTCTTGTAGCCCAGAAATCTTCACCCTAGCGCTGAATCTCGCGTAGGGGAACC
TTTGAGCGGCCTGGAACTCTTGGTCGGAGCCCTCGAGCTGCCGGATCAGTGGAACCCTCACCTCGCGTAG
AGCCCTTCCCTCCTGTGGAACCCTTCCTTTGCGGAATCCTCTAACGCGTGGAATCCTCCCCTTGCAACGG
AATCCTACCCTCATCTGCAGAATCCTCCCCTCGCATTGCCGCGCTTCACGCGGGGAACCCTAGCTTACCT
CAGTTCCCCAGGATGTCTGCGTGGTAACTGGCGGTGCTGTGCTTCTTGCTGCCCGCTAGAGCAAGGAGGG
ATAGATATAATGTTGAAGCCTCGGGTACCGAGCTCGAATTCTCCAGGCGATCTGACGGTTCACTAAACGA
GCTCTGCTTATATAGGCCTCCCACCGTACACGCCTACCTCGACATACGTTCTCTATCACTGATAGGGAGT
AAACTCGACATACGTTCTCTATCACTGATAGGGATAAACTCGACATACGTTCTCTATCACTGATAGGGAG
TAAACTCGACATACGTTCTCTATCACTGATAGGGAGTAAACTCGACATACGTTCTCTATCACTGATAGGG
AGTAAACTCGACATCGTTCTCTATCACTGATAGGGAGTAAACTCGACATACGTTCTCTATCACTGATAGG
GAGTAAACTCGTGTACATATTATGATATAGATACAACGTATGCAATGGCCAATAGCCAATATTGATTTAT
GCTATATAACCAATGACTAATATGGCTAATTGCCAATATTGATTCAATGTATAGATCTCATGGTGCTGTA
TATAAAACCAGTGGTTATATGTACAGTAGCTGTATATAAAACCAGTGGTTATATGTACAGTAGCTGTATA
TAAAACCAGTGGTTATATGTACAGTAGTACGTTAGATCTTCCATACCTACCAGTTCTGCGCCTGCAGCAA
TGGCAACAACGTTGCCCGGATCTGCGA
